Addgene plasmid #147514: pAc5.1B-EGFP-CeAIN2_254-400-DmGW182_635-1384-CIM1mut-F961A_S
Purpose: Insect Expression of CeAIN2_254-400-DmGW182_635-1384-CIM1-F961A
Depositing lab: Elisa Izaurralde. Depositing organization: Max Planck Institute for Developmental Biology. Publication: The interactions of GW182 proteins with PABP and deadenylases are required for both translational repression and degradation of miRNA targets. Huntzinger E, Kuzuoglu-Ozturk D, Braun JE, Eulalio A, Wohlbold L, Izaurralde E. Nucleic Acids Res. 2013 Jan;41(2):978-94. doi: 10.1093/nar/gks1078. Epub 2012 Nov 21. PubMed 23172285.
Backbone
  Vector backbone: Unknown
  Vector type: Insect Expression
Growth in bacteria
  Bacterial resistance: Ampicillin, 100 μg/mL
  Growth temperature: 37°C
  Growth strain: DH5alpha
  Copy number: Low Copy
Gene/Insert
  Gene/Insert name: CeAIN2_254-400-DmGW182_635-1384-CIM1-F961A
  Species: H. sapiens (human), C. elegans (nematode)
  Mutation: Deletion of 2 AA (SD) at position 378-379 compared to the sequence given by NCBI: AF000196.1
  Entrez Gene: gw (a.k.a. Dmel_CG31992, CG11484, CG31992, CG9905, Dmel\CG31992, GQ182, GW, GW182, Gw, Gw182, anon-EST:Posey205, dGW182, gw182)
  Cloning method: Unknown
Terms and licenses: Academic/Nonprofit Terms; Industry Terms: Not Available to Industry
Depositor comments: Plasmids from this collection were made available to the research community and donated after the lab closed. Please note that the sequence provided by the depositing laboratory may be theoretical/predicted or based on Sanger sequencing results. There may be discrepancies between sequencing results obtained by Addgene and the depositor sequence. If an Addgene verified sequence is not available, please contact before placing your order to request that our lab fully sequence the plasmid.
How to cite: pAc5.1B-EGFP-CeAIN2_254-400-DmGW182_635-1384-CIM1mut-F961A_S was a gift from Elisa Izaurralde (Addgene plasmid # 147514 ; http://n2t.net/addgene:147514 ; RRID:Addgene_147514)
