[The description below was written by a language model from this plasmid's Addgene catalogue record and pLannotate feature annotations shown in this document.]
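Description:
pAc5.1B-EGFP-CeAIN2_254-400-DmGW182_635-1384-CIM1mut-F961A_S is an 8,748 nt insect expression plasmid. The catalogue lists the backbone as unknown, but the name and annotated features point to a pAc5.1-type vector. It is propagated in E. coli through a ColE1/pUC-type origin and selected with ampicillin via the β-lactamase gene and its bla promoter. The annotation describes the origin as high-copy, whereas the catalogue records the plasmid as low copy. Short fragments matching the tetracycline resistance gene and SV40 large T antigen are also annotated. These appear to be backbone remnants rather than functional elements.

Expression is driven by the constitutive Drosophila actin 5C promoter, which is typically used in Drosophila cultured cells such as S2, and is terminated by an SV40 polyadenylation signal. The open reading frame begins with EGFP, which provides an N-terminal fluorescent tag. EGFP is followed by a chimeric insert that, according to the name, joins residues 254–400 of C. elegans AIN-2 to residues 635–1384 of Drosophila GW182. The feature table annotates only the GW182 fragment; the unannotated gap between EGFP and that fragment presumably holds the AIN-2 portion. The GW182 part carries a mutated CIM1 motif and an F961A substitution. The record also notes a two-residue (SD) deletion at positions 378–379 relative to the cited reference sequence. A V5 epitope lies downstream of the insert, though the record does not say whether it is translated in frame. The species field lists human and nematode, yet the linked gene and the annotation identify the GW182 portion as Drosophila.

The associated study examined how GW182 interactions with PABP and deadenylases contribute to translational repression and degradation of miRNA targets, so this plasmid probably served as a mutant chimera in such silencing or interaction assays.
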