Features (pLannotate 1.2.2; 10 found; start..end, strand, type, name):
     56..2568    +  promoter       Ac5 promoter: Drosophila melanogaster actin 5C promoter
   2588..3304    +  CDS            EGFP: EGFP is a basic (constitutively fluorescent) green fluorescent protein published in 1996, derived from Aequorea victoria. It is reported to be a rapidly-maturing weak dimer with moderate acid sensitivity.
   3728..6007    +  CDS            gw (fragment): GAWKY_DROME - Also known as GW182 From Drosophila melanogaster (Fruit fly).
   6033..6074    +  CDS            V5 tag: epitope tag from simian virus 5
   6174..6308    -  polyA_signal   SV40 poly(A) signal: SV40 polyadenylation signal
   6331..6415    -  CDS            large T antigen (fragment): large T antigen from SV40 (simian virus 40)
   6416..6886    +  CDS            TcR (fragment): tetracycline efflux protein; tet; confers resistance to tetracycline
   6930..7518    -  rep_origin     ori: high-copy-number ColE1/pMB1/pBR322/pUC origin of replication
   7689..8549    -  CDS            AmpR: β-lactamase; bla; confers resistance to ampicillin, carbenicillin, and related antibiotics
   8550..8654    -  promoter       AmpR promoter: bla
>Addgene plasmid #147514 | pAc5.1B-EGFP-CeAIN2_254-400-DmGW182_635-1384-CIM1mut-F961A_S | depositor full sequence | sequence record 289961 | Full Sequence
CTTCAAGGAATTAATTCTATATTCTAAAAACACAAATGATACTTCTAAAAAAAATCATGAATGGCATCAA
CTCTGAATCAAATCTTTGCAGATGCACCTACTTCTCATTTCCACTGTCACATCATTTTTCCAGATCTCGC
TGCCTGTTATGTGGCCCACAAACCAAGACACGTTTTATGGCCATTAAAGCTGGCTGATCGTCGCCAAACA
CCAAATACATATCAATATGTACATTCGAGAAAGAAGCGATCAAAGAAGCGTCTTCGGGCGAGTAGGAGAA
TGCGGAGGAGAAGGAGAACGAGCTGATCTAGTATCTCTCCACAATCCAATGCCAACTGACCAACTGGCCA
TATTCGGAGCAATTTGAAGCCAATTTCCATCGCCTGGCGATCGCTCCATTCTTGGCTATATGTTTTTCAC
CGTTCCCGGGGCCATTTTCAAAGACTCGTCGGTAAGATAAGATTGTGTCACTCGCTGTCTCTCTTCATTT
GTCGAAGAATGCTGAGGAATTTCGCGATGACGTCGGCGAGTATTTTGAAGAATGAGAATAATTTGTATTT
ATACGAAAATCAGTTAGTGGAATTTTCTACAAAAACATGTTATCTATAGATAATTTTGTTGCAAAATATG
TTGACTATGACAAAGATTGTATGTATATACCTTTAATGTATTCTCATTTTCTTATGTATTTATAATGGCA
ATGATGATACTGATGATATTTTAAGATGATGCCAGACCACAGGCTGATTTCTGCGTCTTTTGCCGAACGC
AGTGCATGTGCGGTTGTTGTTTTTTGGAATAGTTTCAATTTTCGGACTGTCCGCTTTGATTTCAGTTTCT
TGGCTTATTCAAAAAGCAAAGTAAAGCCAAAAAAGCGAGATGGCAATACCAAATGCGGCAAAACGGTAGT
GGAAGGAAAGGGGTGCGGGGCAGCGGAAGGAAGGGTGGGGCGGGGCGTGGCGGGGTCTGTGGCTGGGCGC
GACGTCACCGACGTTGGAGCCACTCCTTTGACCATGTGTGCGTGTGTGTATTATTCGTGTCTCGCCACTC
GCCGGTTGTTTTTTTCTTTTTATCTCGCTCTCTCTAGCGCCATCTCGTACGCATGCTCAACGCACCGCAT
GTTGCCGTGTCCTTTATGCGTCATTTTGGCTCGAAATAGGCAATTATTTAAACAAAGATTAGTCAACGAA
AACGCTAAAATAAATAAGTCTACAATATGGTTACTTATTGCCATGTGTGTGCAGCCAACGATAGCAACAA
AAGCAACAACACAGTGGCTTTCCCTCTTTCACTTTTTGTTTGCAAGCGCGTGCGAGCAAGACGGCACGAC
CGGCAAACGCAATTACGCTGACAAAGAGCAGACGAAGTTTTGGCCGAAAAACATCAAGGCGCCTGATACG
AATGCATTTGCAATAACAATTGCGATATTTAATATTGTTTATGAAGCTGTTTGACTTCAAAACACACAAA
AAAAAAAATAAAACAAATTATTTGAAAGAGAATTAGGAATCGGACAGCTTATCGTTACGGGCTAACAGCA
CACCGAGACGAAATAGCTTACCTGACGTCACAGCCTCTGGAAGAACTGCCGCCAAGCAGAGAGAGAGAGA
AAAAGAGGGAGAGCAGCTTAGACCGCATGTGCTTGTGTGTGAGGCGTCTCTCTCTTCGTCTCCTGTTTGC
GCAAACGCATAGACTGCACTGAGAAAATCGATTACCTATTTTTTATGAATGAATATTTGCACTATTACTA
TTCAAAACTATTAAGATAGCAATCACATTCAATAGCCAAATACTATACCACCTGAGCGATGCAACGAAAT
GATCAATTTGAGCAAAAATGCTGCATATTTAGGACGGCATCATTATAGAAATGCTTCTTGCTGTGTACTT
TTCTCTCGTCTGGCAGCTGTTTCGCCGTTATTGTTAAAACCGGCTTAAGTTAGGTGTGTTTTCTACGACT
AGTGATGCCCCTACTAGAAGATGTGTGTTGCACAAATGTCCCTGAATAACCAATTTGAAGTGCAGATAGC
AGTAAACGTAAGCTAATATGAATATTATTTAACTGTAATGTTTTAATATCGCTGGACATTACTAATAAAC
CCACTATAAACACATGTACATATGTATGTTTTGGCATACAATGAGTAGTTGGGGAAAAAATGTGTAAAAG
CACCGTGACCATCACAGCATAAAGATAACCAGCTGAAGTATCGAATATGAGTAACCCCCAAATTGAATCA
CATGCCGCAACTGATAGGACCCATGGAAGTACACTCTTCATGGCGATATACAAGACACACACAAGCACGA
ACACCCAGTTGCGGAGGAAATTCTCCGTAAATGAAAACCCAATCGGCGAACAATTCATACCCATATATGG
TAAAAGTTTTGAACGCGACTTGAGAGCGGAGAGCATTGCGGCTGATAAGGTTTTAGCGCTAAGCGGGCTT
TATAAAACGGGCTGCGGGACCAGTTTTCATATCACTACCGTTTGAGTTCTTGTGCTGTGTGGATACTCCT
CCCGACACAAAGCCGCTCCATCAGCCAGCAGTCGTCTAATCCAGAGACCCCGGATCGGGGTACCAACATG
GTGAGCAAGGGCGAGGAGCTGTTCACCGGGGTGGTGCCCATCCTGGTCGAGCTGGACGGCGACGTAAACG
GCCACAAGTTCAGCGTGTCCGGCGAGGGCGAGGGCGATGCCACCTACGGCAAGCTGACCCTGAAGTTCAT
CTGCACCACCGGCAAGCTGCCCGTGCCCTGGCCCACCCTCGTGACCACCCTGACCTACGGCGTGCAGTGC
TTCAGCCGCTACCCCGACCACATGAAGCAGCACGACTTCTTCAAGTCCGCCATGCCCGAAGGCTACGTCC
AGGAGCGCACCATCTTCTTCAAGGACGACGGCAACTACAAGACCCGCGCCGAGGTGAAGTTCGAGGGCGA
CACCCTGGTGAACCGCATCGAGCTGAAGGGCATCGACTTCAAGGAGGACGGCAACATCCTGGGGCACAAG
CTGGAGTACAACTACAACAGCCACAACGTCTATATCATGGCCGACAAGCAGAAGAACGGCATCAAGGTGA
ACTTCAAGATCCGCCACAACATCGAGGACGGCAGCGTGCAGCTCGCCGACCACTACCAGCAGAACACCCC
CATCGGCGACGGCCCCGTGCTGCTGCCCGACAACCACTACCTGAGCACCCAGTCCGCCCTGAGCAAAGAC
CCCAACGAGAAGCGCGATCACATGGTCCTGCTGGAGTTCGTGACCGCCGCCGGGATCACTCTCGGCATGG
ACGAGCTGTACAAGCCAAGCTTAATGGATGATTATTCAATGTGGACTGATGAGAATGATGAAGACGCGAA
AAAGAAAAAATCGTTGAGAGATAAGGGATTGAGTGGATGGGGTGATGCTGATGTATCAAACAGTAAACCA
ATTCGCCGTTGGATTGTGCCAGAAGGCCAAGAAGAAGACTTTGAAACGGCAATGGAACGATGTCCAAGTC
ATTTGAAAAAGAAAGCATTGAATGAAGAAGCTCTTCGTCGACGTTTAACATCTGAAAATCCACAAATAGT
GGCACAAGCTCAACAACAAGCCGAAGAAGAGGCGAATGCTATGATGAGGATTGGACGAAGACCCATTGTT
CCCAGTGGATGGGGTGATATTCCATCTGAAATTAGTACTGACAAGTCAGAATTCGATCAAAGCTCGTCAC
GTGGTTGGGATGAAGGAAGTATAAGCGGTGGTGGAAGTTGCGGCCGCCATAATAACCTTATGAATAACAT
GGGAGGTACCGCTGTTACTGGAGGTAACAACAATACAAACATGACAGCTTTACAGGTGCAAAAGTATTTA
AATCAAGGGCAACATGGTGTCGCTGTTGGACCGCAAGCCGTTGGTAATTCTTCAGCAGTATCTGTCGGAT
TTGGTCAGAACACGTCTAACGCAGCAGTGGCAGGAGCAGCCTCTGCAAATATAGCAGCAAATACAAACAA
CCAACCGTCTGGTCAGCAAATTCGCATGCTAGGCCAGCAAATTCAGTTGGCCATTCATAGTGGTTTCATA
TCTAGTCAGATATTGACTCAACCGCTAACTCAAACAACCCTTAACCTTTTAAACCAACTTCTTAGCAATA
TTAAGCATCTCCAGGCTGCACAGCAATCCCTTACCCGCGGGGGAAATGTCAATCCAATGGCAGTGAATGT
GGCTATATCTAAATACAAGCAGCAAATCCAGAATTTACAGAACCAGATAAGTGCACAACAGGCTGTGTAT
GTAAAACAGCAAAATATGCAACCAACTTCACAACAACAACAGCCCCAACAACAGCAACTTCCTTCTGTTC
ATCTAAGTAACTCAGGCAACGACTATTTAAGAGGTCACGATGCAATAAATAATTTGCAAAGCAACTTTTC
TGAGCTCAATATTAATAAGCCAAGTGGATATCAAGGAGCGTCCAATCAAGCAGCAGCAGCAAATGCAGCA
AAGCTTCCAGTATTAGATAAGGAGATCAACTCTGACAGTACGGAATTTTCTCGTGCCCCAGGTGCAACGA
AACAAAATTTGACGGCCAACACAAGCAACATAAACTCTTTGGGTCTTCAAAACGATAGTACATGGTCAAC
TGGACGCAGTATTGGTGACGGTTGGCCTGATCCCTCATCTGATAACGAGAATAAAGACTGGTCTGTTGCT
CAGCCAACTTCAGCAGCAACTGCTTACACTGATCTGGTCCAAGAGGCTGAGCCAGGCAAGCCATGGAAGG
GTTCACAGATCAAAAGCATAGAAGATGATCCCAGCATTACACCAGGAAGCGTTGCTAGATCTCCATTGTC
TATTAATTCGACGCCAAAAGATGCTGACATATTTGCCAATACCGGTAAAAATTCACCGACTGATTTACCG
CCACTAAGTTTATCGTCGTCTACATGGAGTTTTAATCCAAACCAAAATTATCCGAGTCACAGTTGGTCTG
ACAATAGTCAACAATGTACCGCCACTTCGGAGCTTTGGACAAGCCCGCTAAATAAATCATCGTCTCGAGG
TCCCCCGCCAGGATTGACTGCCAATTCAAATAAATCTGCAAATAGTAATGCGTCAACGCCAACAACTATT
ACCGGAGGTGCGAATGGATGGTTACAGCCTCGAAGTGGCGGTGTTCAAACCACAAACACTAATTGGACAG
GTGGTAACACCACTTGGGGCTCCAGTTGGTTGCTTTTGAAAAATCTAACAGCACAGATTGATGGTCCTAC
TTTGCGTACACTGTGTATGCAGCATGGGCCCCTTGTCAGCTTTCACCCGTATTTGAACCAAGGAATTGCC
TTATGTAAATATACTACTCGTGAGGAGGCGAACAAGGCGCAAATGGCGTTAAACAACTGTGTCCTCGCCA
ACACCACAATATTTGCTGAATCTCCCAGCGAGAACGAGGTGCAAAGCATTATGCAGCACTTACCACAAAC
TCCTTCCTCTACAAGCTCTAGTGGAACTAGTGGTGGCAACGTCGGAGGCGTCGGCACTTCAGCCAATAAT
GCAAACAGTGGTTCTGCAGCTTGTCTGTCCGGAAACAATAGCGGCAACGGAAACGGCAGCGCGAGCGGCG
CCGGCAGCGGCAACAATGGCAACAGTAGCTGCAACAACAGTGCCGCCGGGGGGGGCAGCAGCAGCAACAA
CACGATTACCACTGTAGCAAATTCGAATCTTGTTGGTTCTAGTGGCTCTGTCTCAAATTCCTCTGGCGTT
ACTGCTAACTCTAGTACTGTTTCTGTAGTTAGTTGTACAGCGAGTGGGAATTCCATAAATGGGGCAGGTA
CTGCAAACAGTTCTGGTTCAAAGAGTAGTGCAAACAATTTAGCTAGCGGCCAGTCTAGCGCTTCTAACTT
AACTAATAGCACCAATTCAACATGGCGACAAACTAGCCAAAACCAAGCTCTTCAAAGTCAAAGCAGGCCA
TCAGGCAGAGAAGCTGACTTTGATTATATATCTCTCGTTTATTCCATTGTTGATGATTAATCTAGAGGGC
CCGCGGTTCGAAGGTAAGCCTATCCCTAACCCTCTCCTCGGTCTCGATTCTACGCGTACCGGTCATCATC
ACCATCACCATTGAGTTTAAACCCGCTGATCAGCCTCGACTGTGCCTTCTAAGGCCTGAGCTCGCTGATC
AGCCTCGATCGAGGATCCAGACATGATAAGATACATTGATGAGTTTGGACAAACCACAACTAGAATGCAG
TGAAAAAAATGCTTTATTTGTGAAATTTGTGATGCTATTGCTTTATTTGTAACCATTATAAGCTGCAATA
AACAAGTTAACAACAACAATTGCATTCATTTTATGTTTCAGGTTCAGGGGGAGGTGTGGGAGGTTTTTTA
AAGCAAGTAAAACCTCTACAAATGTGGTATGGCTGATTATGATCAGTCGACCGATGCCCTTGAGAGCCTT
CAACCCAGTCAGCTCCTTCCGGTGGGCGCGGGGCATGACTATCGTCGCCGCACTTATGACTGTCTTCTTT
ATCATGCAACTCGTAGGACAGGTGCCGGCAGCGCTCTGGGTCATTTTCGGCGAGGACCGCTTTCGCTGGA
GCGCGACGATGATCGGCCTGTCGCTTGCGGTATTCGGAATCTTGCACGCCCTCGCTCAAGCCTTCGTCAC
TGGTCCCGCCACCAAACGTTTCGGCGAGAAGCAGGCCATTATCGCCGGCATGGCGGCCGACGCGCTGGGC
TACGTCTTGCTGGCGTTCGCGACGCGAGGCTGGATGGCCTTCCCCATTATGATTCTTCTCGCTTCCGGCG
GCATCGGGATGCCCGCGTTGCAGGCCATGCTGTCCAGGCAGGTAGATGACGACCATCAGGGACAGCTTCA
AGGATCGCTCGCGGCTCTTACCAGCCAGCAAAAGGCCAGGAACCGTAAAAAGGCCGCGTTGCTGGCGTTT
TTCCATAGGCTCCGCCCCCCTGACGAGCATCACAAAAATCGACGCTCAAGTCAGAGGTGGCGAAACCCGA
CAGGACTATAAAGATACCAGGCGTTTCCCCCTGGAAGCTCCCTCGTGCGCTCTCCTGTTCCGACCCTGCC
GCTTACCGGATACCTGTCCGCCTTTCTCCCTTCGGGAAGCGTGGCGCTTTCTCAATGCTCACGCTGTAGG
TATCTCAGTTCGGTGTAGGTCGTTCGCTCCAAGCTGGGCTGTGTGCACGAACCCCCCGTTCAGCCCGACC
GCTGCGCCTTATCCGGTAACTATCGTCTTGAGTCCAACCCGGTAAGACACGACTTATCGCCACTGGCAGC
AGCCACTGGTAACAGGATTAGCAGAGCGAGGTATGTAGGCGGTGCTACAGAGTTCTTGAAGTGGTGGCCT
AACTACGGCTACACTAGAAGGACAGTATTTGGTATCTGCGCTCTGCTGAAGCCAGTTACCTTCGGAAAAA
GAGTTGGTAGCTCTTGATCCGGCAAACAAACCACCGCTGGTAGCGGTGGTTTTTTTGTTTGCAAGCAGCA
GATTACGCGCAGAAAAAAAGGATCTCAAGAAGATCCTTTGATCTTTTCTACGGGGTCTGACGCTCAGTGG
AACGAAAACTCACGTTAAGGGATTTTGGTCATGAGATTATCAAAAAGGATCTTCACCTAGATCCTTTTAA
ATTAAAAATGAAGTTTTAAATCAATCTAAAGTATATATGAGTAAACTTGGTCTGACAGTTACCAATGCTT
AATCAGTGAGGCACCTATCTCAGCGATCTGTCTATTTCGTTCATCCATAGTTGCCTGACTCCCCGTCGTG
TAGATAACTACGATACGGGAGGGCTTACCATCTGGCCCCAGTGCTGCAATGATACCGCGAGACCCACGCT
CACCGGCTCCAGATTTATCAGCAATAAACCAGCCAGCCGGAAGGGCCGAGCGCAGAAGTGGTCCTGCAAC
TTTATCCGCCTCCATCCAGTCTATTAATTGTTGCCGGGAAGCTAGAGTAAGTAGTTCGCCAGTTAATAGT
TTGCGCAACGTTGTTGCCATTGCTGCAGGCATCGTGGTGTCACGCTCGTCGTTTGGTATGGCTTCATTCA
GCTCCGGTTCCCAACGATCAAGGCGAGTTACATGATCCCCCATGTTGTGCAAAAAAGCGGTTAGCTCCTT
CGGTCCTCCGATCGTTGTCAGAAGTAAGTTGGCCGCAGTGTTATCACTCATGGTTATGGCAGCACTGCAT
AATTCTCTTACTGTCATGCCATCCGTAAGATGCTTTTCTGTGACTGGTGAGTACTCAACCAAGTCATTCT
GAGAATAGTGTATGCGGCGACCGAGTTGCTCTTGCCCGGCGTCAACACGGGATAATACCGCGCCACATAG
CAGAACTTTAAAAGTGCTCATCATTGGAAAACGTTCTTCGGGGCGAAAACTCTCAAGGATCTTACCGCTG
TTGAGATCCAGTTCGATGTAACCCACTCGTGCACCCAACTGATCTTCAGCATCTTTTACTTTCACCAGCG
TTTCTGGGTGAGCAAAAACAGGAAGGCAAAATGCCGCAAAAAAGGGAATAAGGGCGACACGGAAATGTTG
AATACTCATACTCTTCCTTTTTCAATATTATTGAAGCATTTATCAGGGTTATTGTCTCATGAGCGGATAC
ATATTTGAATGTATTTAGAAAAATAAACAAATAGGGGTTCCGCGCACATTTCCCCGAAAAGTGCCACCTG
ACGTCTAAGAAACCATTATTATCATGACATTAACCTATAAAAATAGGCGTATCACGAGGCCCTTTCGT
